Addgene plasmid #73138: pLPC flag-mRAP1 I312R
Purpose: Expression of Flag-tagged mRAP1 with single point mutatoin I312R
Depositing lab: Agnel Sfeir. Depositing organization: NYU Grossman School of Medicine. Publication: Nontelomeric role for Rap1 in regulating metabolism and protecting against obesity. Yeung F, Ramirez CM, Mateos-Gomez PA, Pinzaru A, Ceccarini G, Kabir S, Fernandez-Hernando C, Sfeir A. Cell Rep. 2013 Jun 27;3(6):1847-56. doi: 10.1016/j.celrep.2013.05.032. Epub 2013 Jun 20. PubMed 23791522.
Backbone
  Vector backbone: pLPC
  Backbone size w/o insert (bp): 5500
  Total vector size (bp): 7800
  Vector type: Mammalian Expression
  Selectable markers: Puromycin
Growth in bacteria
  Bacterial resistance: Ampicillin, 100 μg/mL
  Growth temperature: 37°C
  Growth strain: NEB Stable
  Copy number: Unknown
Gene/Insert
  Gene/Insert name: Rap1
  Species: M. musculus (mouse)
  Insert size (bp): 1300
  Entrez Gene: Terf2ip (a.k.a. Rap1)
  Tag / fusion protein: Flag (N terminal on insert)
Terms and licenses: Academic/Nonprofit Terms; Industry Terms: Not Available to Industry
How to cite: pLPC flag-mRAP1 I312R was a gift from Agnel Sfeir (Addgene plasmid # 73138 ; http://n2t.net/addgene:73138 ; RRID:Addgene_73138)
