[The description below was written by a language model from this plasmid's Addgene catalogue record.]
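Description:
pLPC flag-mRAP1 I312R is a mammalian expression plasmid built on the pLPC backbone, carrying mouse Rap1 (the product of the Terf2ip gene) with a Flag epitope fused to its N terminus and a single amino-acid substitution, I312R. The record lists a backbone of about 5.5 kb, an insert of about 1.3 kb and a total size of about 7.8 kb; these figures do not add up exactly, so they should be treated as approximate. The plasmid is propagated in bacteria under ampicillin selection, and puromycin resistance provides the marker for selecting mammalian cells that have taken up the construct. The copy number is recorded as unknown, and the origin of replication is not stated.

No feature table accompanies the entry, so the promoter driving the Flag-Rap1 cassette, the polyadenylation signals and the arrangement of the puromycin marker relative to the insert are not documented here. pLPC is generally known as a retroviral-type expression backbone, and the recombination-reducing bacterial strain listed would suit a vector with repeated elements, but the catalogue classifies this plasmid simply as mammalian expression and does not describe any viral elements.

The stated purpose is expression of Flag-tagged mouse RAP1 bearing the I312R point mutation. The Flag tag allows the mutant protein to be detected or immunoprecipitated with anti-Flag reagents. The record does not say what the substitution does to the protein. The associated publication concerns a nontelomeric role for Rap1 in regulating metabolism and protecting against obesity, suggesting the mutant was used to compare its behaviour with that of wild-type Rap1 in that context.
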