>Addgene plasmid #73138 | pLPC flag-mRAP1 I312R | depositor partial sequence | sequence record 134508 | pLPC flag-mRAP1 I312R sequence 1179 bps
GCGGAGGCGATGGATCTGGGTAAAGACCCCAATGGGCCCACTCACTCCTCCACTCTGTTCGTGAGAGAAG
ACGGCAGCGCCATGTCGTTTTACGTGCGGCCCAGCTCGGCCAAGCGCCGGCTGTCGACGCTCATCCTGCA
CGGCGGCGGCACCGTGTGTCGGGTGCAGGAACCCGGAGCCGTGCTTCTCGCCCAGCCCGGGGAGGCGCTG
GCCGAGGCTTCGGGCGACTTCATCTCCACGCAGTACATCCTAGACTGCGTGGATCGCAACGAGAAGCTGG
ACCTGGAGGCCTATCGGCTGGGCCTGACGGAGCAGGCGTCCGATCCGAAGCCCGGGGCTTCCACCGAGGG
CTCCACGGAACCGGAGCCGCAGCCCCTGACCGGGCGCATCGCCTACACCGACGCGGAAGATGTGGCCATC
CTGACCTACGTGAAGGAGAACGCCCGTTCGCCCAGCTCGGTCACAGGCAATGCCTTGTGGAAAGCGATGG
AGAAGAGCTCGCTCACGCAGCACTCCTGGCAGTCGCTCAAGGACCGCTACCTCAAGCACCTACGGGGTCA
GGAGCACAAGTACCTGCTCGGGAACGCCCCGGTCAGCCCGTCCTCCCAGAAGCTCAAACGGAAGGCGGAG
CAGGACCCCGAGGCCGCGGATAGCGGAGAGCCACAGAACAAGAGAGCGCCAGACTTGCCTGAGGAGGAGT
GTGTGAAAGGAGAGATCAAGGAGAATGGAGAGGCAGACAACAAGCTGTTTGAGGAAGCCGCTCCGGAGTT
CGGAGAAGCCGTGGTGGATGAGAGCCCTGACTTTGAAATACATATAACGATGTGTGATGGTGATCCACCC
ACACCCGAGGAAGACTCAGAAACACAGCCAGACGAGGAGGAAGAAGAACCAAAAGTTTCTACGCAAGAAG
TGGGAACTGCCATTAAGGTGCGCCGGCAGCTAATGGAGAAGTTCAACTTGGATCTATCAACAGTTACACA
GGCCTTGCTGAAGAACAGTGGTGAGCTGGAGGCCACGTCCTCCTTCTTAGAGTCGGGGCGGAGACCCGAC
GGTTATCCCATTTGGTGCAGACAAGATGACTTAGATTTGCAGAAGGACGATGACGACACGAAAAATGCAC
TGGTCAAAAAGTTTGGAGCTCAGAACGTTGCTCGGAGGATTGAATTCCGAAAGAAATAA
