>Addgene plasmid #73138 | pLPC flag-mRAP1 I312R | addgene partial sequence | sequence record 137785 | CMV-F 5'-CGCAAATGGGCGGTAGGCGTG-3'
CTTACTGGCTTATCGAAATTAATACGACTCACTATAGGGAGACCCAAGCTTGGTACCGAGCTCGGATCAG
CCACCATGGACTACAAAGACGATGACGATAAAGGATCCGCGGAGGCGATGGATCTGGGTAAAGACCCCAA
TGGGCCCACTCACTCCTCCACTCTGTTCGTGAGAGAAGACGGCAGCGCCATGTCGTTTTACGTGCGGCCC
AGCTCGGCCAAGCGCCGGCTGTCGACGCTCATCCTGCACGGCGGCGGCACCGTGTGTCGGGTGCAGGAAC
CCGGAGCCGTGCTTCTCGCCCAGCCCGGGGAGGCGCTGGCCGAGGCTTCGGGCGACTTCATCTCCACGCA
GTACATCCTAGACTGCGTGGATCGCAACGAGAAGCTGGACCTGGAGGCCTATCGGCTGGGCCTGACGGAG
CAGGCGTCCGATCCGAAGCCCGGGGCTTCCACCGAGGGCTCCACGGAACCGGAGCCGCAGCCCCTGACCG
GGCGCATCGCCTACACCGACGCGGAAGATGTGGCCATCCTGACCTACGTGAAGGAGAACGCCCGTTCGCC
CAGCTCGGTCACAGGCAATGCCTTGTGGAAAGCGATGGAGAAGAGCTCGCTCACGCAGCACTCCTGGCAG
TCGCTCAAGGACCGCTACCTCAAGCACCTACGGGGTCAGGAGCACAAGTACCTGCTCGGGAACGCCCCGG
TCAGCCCGTCCTCCCAGAA
