>Addgene plasmid #73138 | pLPC flag-mRAP1 I312R | addgene partial sequence | sequence record 137786 | LNCX-3 5'-ACCTACAGGTGGGGTCTTTCATTCCC-3'
AATCTTTTATTTTATCGGCCCTCTAGATGCATGCTCGAGTTATTTCTTTCGGAATTCAATCCTCCGAGCA
ACGTTCTGAGCTCCAAACTTTTTGACCAGTGCATTTTTCGTGTCGTCATCGTCCTTCTGCAAATCTAAGT
CATCTTGTCTGCACCAAATGGGATAACCGTCGGGTCTCCGCCCCGACTCTAAGAAGGAGGACGTGGCCTC
CAGCTCACCACTGTTCTTCAGCAAGGCCTGTGTAACTGTTGATAGATCCAAGTTGAACTTCTCCATTAGC
TGCCGGCGCACCTTAATGGCAGTTCCCACTTCTTGCGTAGAAACTTTTGGTTCTTCTTCCTCCTCGTCTG
GCTGTGTTTCTGAGTCTTCCTCGGGTGTGGGTGGATCACCATCACACATCGTTATATGTATTTCAAAGTC
AGGGCTCTCATCCACCACGGCTTCTCCGAACTCCGGAGCGGCTTCCTCAAACAGCTTGTTGTCTGCCTCT
CCATTCTCCTTGATCTCTCCTTTCACACACTCCTCCTCAGGCAAGTCTGGCGCTCTCTTGTTCTGTGGCT
CTCCGCTATCCGCGGCCTCGGGGTCCTGCTCCGCCTTCCGTTTGAGCTTCTGGGAGGACGGGCTGACCGG
GGCGTTCCCGAGCAGGTACTTGTGCTCCTGACCCCGTAGGTGCTTGAGGTAGCGGTCCTTGAGCGACTGC
CAGGAGTGCTGCGTGAGCGAGCTCTTCTCCATCGCTTTCCACAAGGCATTGCCTGTGACCGAGCTGGGCG
AACGGGCGTTCTCCTTCACGTAGG
